Addgene plasmid #142438: TFORF2664
Purpose: Lentiviral vector for overexpressing transcription factor ORFs with unique 24-bp barcodes. Barcodes facilitate identification of transcription factors in pooled screens.
Depositing lab: Feng Zhang. Depositing organization: Broad Institute. Publication: A transcription factor atlas of directed differentiation. Joung J, Ma S, Tay T, Geiger-Schuller KR, Kirchgatterer PC, Verdine VK, Guo B, Arias-Garcia MA, Allen WE, Singh A, Kuksenko O, Abudayyeh OO, Gootenberg JS, Fu Z, Macrae RK, Buenrostro JD, Regev A, Zhang F. Cell. 2023 Jan 5;186(1):209-229.e26. doi: 10.1016/j.cell.2022.11.026. PubMed 36608654.
Backbone
  Vector backbone: pLX_TRC317
  Backbone manufacturer: Broad Institute Genetic Perturbation Platform
  Backbone size w/o insert (bp): 8264
  Vector type: Mammalian Expression, Lentiviral
  Selectable markers: Puromycin
Growth in bacteria
  Bacterial resistance: Ampicillin, 100 μg/mL
  Growth temperature: 37°C
  Growth strain: NEB Stable
  Copy number: High Copy
Gene/Insert
  Gene/Insert name: ZBED1
  Species: H. sapiens (human)
  Insert size (bp): 2186
  Entrez Gene: ZBED1 (a.k.a. ALTE, DREF, TRAMP, hDREF)
  Promoter: EF1a
  Cloning method: Unknown
  Sequencing primers: 5′ GGGTGGAGACTGAAGTTAGGCCAG; 3′ CACATAGCGTAAAAGGAGCAACATAG
Terms and licenses: Academic/Nonprofit Terms; Industry Terms: Not Available to Industry
Depositor comments: NM_001171135,NM_001171136,NM_004729,NM_001171135,NM_001171136,NM_004729,ENST00000381222,ENST00000381223,ENST00000381218,ENST00000381222,ENST00000381223,ENST00000381218 . The transcription factor ORF portion of this plasmid was synthesized by Genewiz. Please test multiple small colonies in case of plasmid recombination. To make this collection available in a timely manner, a portion of this collection was not fully sequenced by Addgene. If an Addgene verified full plasmid sequence is not available, please contact us prior to placing an order to request the full sequence.
How to cite: TFORF2664 was a gift from Feng Zhang (Addgene plasmid # 142438 ; http://n2t.net/addgene:142438 ; RRID:Addgene_142438)
