[The description below was written by a language model from this plasmid's Addgene catalogue record and pLannotate feature annotations shown in this document.]
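Description:
TFORF2664 is a lentiviral mammalian expression plasmid built on the pLX_TRC317 backbone. It carries the human transcription factor ZBED1 (also known as DREF, ALTE or TRAMP) as one member of a large barcoded transcription factor ORF collection. It is propagated in E. coli through a high-copy ColE1/pUC-type origin with ampicillin selection via β-lactamase. An f1 origin and remnants of a lac/lacZα cloning region flanked by T3 and T7 promoters also remain from the parental bacterial backbone. The depositor notes that the plasmid can recombine, as is common for LTR-containing vectors, and that the ORF portion was made by gene synthesis.

The viral portion has a third-generation, self-inactivating layout. An RSV promoter drives a truncated HIV-1 5' LTR, followed by the Ψ packaging signal with a partial gag sequence, the Rev response element, a cPPT/CTS, and a ΔU3 3' LTR with a downstream SV40 polyadenylation signal. Packaging functions must therefore be supplied in trans. Within the transfer cassette, an SV40 early promoter/origin region drives puromycin N-acetyltransferase for selecting transduced cells. The strong constitutive EF-1α promoter drives the ZBED1 coding sequence, with a WPRE downstream to enhance transcript expression. According to the record, each construct in the collection carries a unique 24-bp barcode, but this is not annotated as a feature in the table and its position is not stated. The short U6 promoter fragment annotated between the ORF and the WPRE is only a partial match, and no function is recorded for it. The construct is intended for ZBED1 overexpression, individually or in pooled screens where barcode readout identifies the transcription factor, for example in directed differentiation studies.
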