Features (pLannotate 1.2.2; 31 found; start..end, strand, type, name):
      5..231     +  promoter       RSV promoter: Rous sarcoma virus enhancer/promoter
    232..412     +  LTR            5' LTR (truncated): truncated 5' long terminal repeat (LTR) from HIV-1
    459..584     +  misc_feature   HIV-1 Ψ: packaging signal of human immunodeficiency virus type 1
    568..931     +  CDS            HIV-1 gag (fragment): gag protein from human immunodeficiency virus 1; gag
   1077..1310    +  misc_feature   RRE: The Rev response element (RRE) of HIV-1 allows for Rev-dependent mRNA export from the nucleus to the cytoplasm.
   1687..1713    +  CDS            Rev (fragment): human immunodeficiency virus 1 (HIV-1) Rev protein; rev; enhances nuclear export of unspliced and incompletely spliced viral mRNAs
   1720..1743    +  promoter       SV40 promoter (fragment): SV40 early promoter
   1744..1815    +  promoter       SV40 promoter (fragment): SV40 enhancer and early promoter
   1839..1974    +  rep_origin     SV40 ori: SV40 origin of replication
   2020..2616    +  CDS            PuroR (fragment): puromycin N-acetyltransferase; pac from Streptomyces; confers resistance to puromycin
   2665..2782    +  misc_feature   cPPT/CTS: central polypurine tract and central termination sequence of HIV-1
   2847..2913    +  CDS            small t antigen (fragment): SV40 (simian virus 40) small t antigen
   2920..4098    +  promoter       EF-1α promoter: strong constitutive promoter for human elongation factor EF-1α
   4115..6196    +  CDS            ZBED1: ZBED1_HUMAN - Also known as ALTE, DREF From Homo sapiens (Human).
   6212..6265    +  promoter       U6 promoter (fragment): RNA polymerase III promoter for human U6 snRNA
   6307..6895    +  misc_feature   WPRE: woodchuck hepatitis virus posttranscriptional regulatory element
   6946..6965    +  misc_feature   cPPT/CTS (fragment): central polypurine tract and central termination sequence of HIV-1
   6967..7200    +  LTR            3' LTR (ΔU3): self-inactivating 3' long terminal repeat (LTR) from HIV-1
   7278..7399    +  polyA_signal   SV40 poly(A) signal: SV40 polyadenylation signal
   7439..7574    +  rep_origin     SV40 ori: SV40 origin of replication
   7595..7613    -  promoter       T7 promoter: promoter for bacteriophage T7 RNA polymerase
   7621..7776    +  CDS            lacZα (fragment): LacZα fragment of β-galactosidase; lacZ fragment
   7781..8209    +  rep_origin     f1 ori (sequence partly withheld): f1 bacteriophage origin of replication; arrow indicates direction of (+) strand synthesis
   8262..8366    +  promoter       AmpR promoter: bla
   8367..9227    +  CDS            AmpR: β-lactamase; bla; confers resistance to ampicillin, carbenicillin, and related antibiotics
   9398..9986    +  rep_origin     ori: high-copy-number ColE1/pMB1/pBR322/pUC origin of replication
  10169..10261   +  CDS            lacI (fragment): lac repressor; lacI; The lac repressor binds to the lac operator to inhibit transcription in E. coli. This inhibition can be relieved by adding lactose or isopropyl-β-D-thiogalactopyranoside (IPTG).
  10274..10295   +  protein_bind   CAP binding site: CAP binding activates transcription in the presence of cAMP. E. coli catabolite activator protein
  10310..10340   +  promoter       lac promoter: promoter for the E. coli lac operon
  10348..10364   +  protein_bind   lac operator: The lac repressor binds to the lac operator to inhibit transcription in E. coli. This inhibition can be relieved by adding lactose or isopropyl-β-D-thiogalactopyranoside (IPTG). lac repressor encoded by lacI
  10409..10427   +  promoter       T3 promoter: promoter for bacteriophage T3 RNA polymerase
>Addgene plasmid #142438 | TFORF2664 | addgene full sequence | sequence record 397250 | Addgene NGS Result
TTAATGTAGTCTTATGCAATACTCTTGTAGTCTTGCAACATGGTAACGATGAGTTAGCAACATGCCTTAC
AAGGAGAGAAAAAGCACCGTGCATGCCGATTGGTGGAAGTAAGGTGGTACGATCGTGCCTTATTAGGAAG
GCAACAGACGGGTCTGACATGGATTGGACGAACCACTGAATTGCCGCATTGCAGAGATATTGTATTTAAG
TGCCTAGCTCGATACATAAACGGGTCTCTCTGGTTAGACCAGATCTGAGCCTGGGAGCTCTCTGGCTAAC
TAGGGAACCCACTGCTTAAGCCTCAATAAAGCTTGCCTTGAGTGCTTCAAGTAGTGTGTGCCCGTCTGTT
GTGTGACTCTGGTAACTAGAGATCCCTCAGACCCTTTTAGTCAGTGTGGAAAATCTCTAGCAGTGGCGCC
CGAACAGGGACTTGAAAGCGAAAGGGAAACCAGAGGAGCTCTCTCGACGCAGGACTCGGCTTGCTGAAGC
GCGCACGGCAAGAGGCGAGGGGCGGCGACTGGTGAGTACGCCAAAAATTTTGACTAGCGGAGGCTAGAAG
GAGAGAGATGGGTGCGAGAGCGTCAGTATTAAGCGGGGGAGAATTAGATCGCGATGGGAAAAAATTCGGT
TAAGGCCAGGGGGAAAGAAAAAATATAAATTAAAACATATAGTATGGGCAAGCAGGGAGCTAGAACGATT
CGCAGTTAATCCTGGCCTGTTAGAAACATCAGAAGGCTGTAGACAAATACTGGGACAGCTACAACCATCC
CTTCAGACAGGATCAGAAGAACTTAGATCATTATATAATACAGTAGCAACCCTCTATTGTGTGCATCAAA
GGATAGAGATAAAAGACACCAAGGAAGCTTTAGACAAGATAGAGGAAGAGCAAAACAAAAGTAAGACCAC
CGCACAGCAAGCGGCCGCTGATCTTCAGACCTGGAGGAGGAGATATGAGGGACAATTGGAGAAGTGAATT
ATATAAATATAAAGTAGTAAAAATTGAACCATTAGGAGTAGCACCCACCAAGGCAAAGAGAAGAGTGGTG
CAGAGAGAAAAAAGAGCAGTGGGAATAGGAGCTTTGTTCCTTGGGTTCTTGGGAGCAGCAGGAAGCACTA
TGGGCGCAGCGTCAATGACGCTGACGGTACAGGCCAGACAATTATTGTCTGGTATAGTGCAGCAGCAGAA
CAATTTGCTGAGGGCTATTGAGGCGCAACAGCATCTGTTGCAACTCACAGTCTGGGGCATCAAGCAGCTC
CAGGCAAGAATCCTGGCTGTGGAAAGATACCTAAAGGATCAACAGCTCCTGGGGATTTGGGGTTGCTCTG
GAAAACTCATTTGCACCACTGCTGTGCCTTGGAATGCTAGTTGGAGTAATAAATCTCTGGAACAGATTTG
GAATCACACGACCTGGATGGAGTGGGACAGAGAAATTAACAATTACACAAGCTTAATACACTCCTTAATT
GAAGAATCGCAAAACCAGCAAGAAAAGAATGAACAAGAATTATTGGAATTAGATAAATGGGCAAGTTTGT
GGAATTGGTTTAACATAACAAATTGGCTGTGGTATATAAAATTATTCATAATGATAGTAGGAGGCTTGGT
AGGTTTAAGAATAGTTTTTGCTGTACTTTCTATAGTGAATAGAGTTAGGCAGGGATATTCACCATTATCG
TTTCAGACCCACCTCCCAACCCCGAGGGGACCCATGCATTGCATCTCAATTAGTCAGCAACCAGGTGTGG
AAAGTCCCCAGGCTCCCCAGCAGGCAGAAGTATGCAAAGCATGCGTCTCAATTAGTCAGCAACCATAGTC
CCGCCCCTAACTCCGCCCATCCCGCCCCTAACTCCGCCCAGTTCCGCCCATTCTCCGCCCCATGGCTGAC
TAATTTTTTTTATTTATGCAGAGGCCGAGGCCGCCTCGGCCTCTGAGCTATTCCAGAAGTAGTGAGGAGG
CTTTTTTGGAGGCCTAGGCTTTTGCAAAAAGCTTTCTAGAGGTACCACCGGAGCTTACCATGACCGAGTA
CAAGCCCACGGTGCGCCTCGCCACCCGCGACGACGTCCCCAGGGCCGTACGCACCCTCGCCGCCGCGTTC
GCCGACTACCCCGCCACGCGCCACACCGTCGATCCGGACCGCCACATCGAGCGGGTCACCGAGCTGCAAG
AACTCTTCCTCACGCGCGTCGGGCTCGACATCGGCAAGGTGTGGGTCGCGGACGACGGCGCCGCCGTGGC
GGTCTGGACCACGCCGGAGAGCGTCGAAGCGGGGGCGGTGTTCGCCGAGATCGGCCCGCGCATGGCCGAG
TTGAGCGGTTCCCGGCTGGCCGCGCAGCAACAGATGGAAGGCCTCCTGGCGCCGCACCGGCCCAAGGAGC
CCGCGTGGTTCCTGGCCACCGTCGGCGTCTCGCCCGACCACCAGGGCAAGGGTCTGGGCAGCGCCGTCGT
GCTCCCCGGAGTGGAGGCGGCCGAGCGCGCCGGGGTGCCCGCCTTCCTGGAGACCTCCGCGCCCCGCAAC
CTCCCCTTCTACGAGCGGCTCGGCTTCACCGTCACCGCCGACGTCGAGGTGCCCGAAGGACCGCGCACCT
GGTGCATGACCCGCAAGCCCGGTGCCAGTTAACGAATTCTAGATCTTGAGACAAATGGCAGTATTCATCC
ACAATTTTAAAAGAAAAGGGGGGATTGGGGGGTACAGTGCAGGGGAAAGAATAGTAGACATAATAGCAAC
AGACATACAAACTAAAGAATTACAAAAACAAATTACAAAAATTCAAAATTTTCGGGTTTATTACAGGGAC
AGCAGAGATCCACTTTGGCGCCGGCTCGAGGCCTGCAGGTGCAAAGATGGATAAAGTTTTAAACAGAGAG
GAATCTTTGCAGCTAATGGACCTTCTAGGTCTTGAAAGGAGTGGGAATTGGCTCCGGTGCCCGTCAGTGG
GCAGAGCGCACATCGCCCACAGTCCCCGAGAAGTTGGGGGGAGGGGTCGGCAATTGAACCGGTGCCTAGA
GAAGGTGGCGCGGGGTAAACTGGGAAAGTGATGTCGTGTACTGGCTCCGCCTTTTTCCCGAGGGTGGGGG
AGAACCGTATATAAGTGCAGTAGTCGCCGTGAACGTTCTTTTTCGCAACGGGTTTGCCGCCAGAACACAG
GTAAGTGCCGTGTGTGGTTCCCGCGGGCCTGGCCTCTTTACGGGTTATGGCCCTTGCGTGCCTTGAATTA
CTTCCACCTGGCTGCAGTACGTGATTCTTGATCCCGAGCTTCGGGTTGGAAGTGGGTGGGAGAGTTCGAG
GCCTTGCGCTTAAGGAGCCCCTTCGCCTCGTGCTTGAGTTGAGGCCTGGCCTGGGCGCTGGGGCCGCCGC
GTGCGAATCTGGTGGCACCTTCGCGCCTGTCTCGCTGCTTTCGATAAGTCTCTAGCCATTTAAAATTTTT
GATGACCTGCTGCGACGCTTTTTTTCTGGCAAGATAGTCTTGTAAATGCGGGCCAAGATCTGCACACTGG
TATTTCGGTTTTTGGGGCCGCGGGCGGCGACGGGGCCCGTGCGTCCCAGCGCACATGTTCGGCGAGGCGG
GGCCTGCGAGCGCGGCCACCGAGAATCGGACGGGGGTAGTCTCAAGCTGGCCGGCCTGCTCTGGTGCCTG
GCCTCGCGCCGCCGTGTATCGCCCCGCCCTGGGCGGCAAGGCTGGCCCGGTCGGCACCAGTTGCGTGAGC
GGAAAGATGGCCGCTTCCCGGCCCTGCTGCAGGGAGCTCAAAATGGAGGACGCGGCGCTCGGGAGAGCGG
GCGGGTGAGTCACCCACACAAAGGAAAAGGGCCTTTCCGTCCTCAGCCGTCGCTTCATGTGACTCCACGG
AGTACCGGGCGCCGTCCAGGCACCTCGATTAGTTCTCGAGCTTTTGGAGTACGTCGTCTTTAGGTTGGGG
GGAGGGGTTTTATGCGATGGAGTTTCCCCACACTGAGTGGGTGGAGACTGAAGTTAGGCCAGCTTGGCAC
TTGATGTAATTCTCCTTGGAATTTGCCCTTTTTGAGTTTGGATCTTGGTTCATTCTCAAGCCTCAGACAG
TGGTTCAAAGTTTTTTTCTTCCATTTCAGGTGTCGTGAGGCTAGCACCGCCACCATGGAGAATAAAAGCC
TGGAGAGCTCCCAGACAGACCTGAAGCTGGTGGCCCACCCCCGCGCCAAGAGCAAGGTGTGGAAGTATTT
CGGCTTCGACACCAACGCCGAGGGATGCATCCTGCAGTGGAAGAAAATCTACTGCCGCATCTGCATGGCC
CAGATCGCCTACTCCGGAAACACCTCCAACCTGTCCTACCACCTGGAGAAGAACCACCCCGAGGAATTCT
GCGAGTTCGTCAAGAGCAACACGGAGCAGATGCGTGAAGCCTTCGCCACCGCCTTCTCCAAGCTGAAGCC
CGAGTCGTCCCAGCAGCCCGGGCAGGACGCGCTGGCCGTCAAGGCCGGCCACGGCTACGACAGCAAGAAG
CAGCAGGAGCTGACGGCCGCCGTGCTGGGCCTCATCTGCGAGGGGCTGTACCCAGCCTCCATCGTGGACG
AGCCCACCTTCAAGGTGCTGCTGAAGACGGCCGACCCCCGGTATGAGCTGCCCAGCCGGAAGTACATCTC
TACCAAGGCCATCCCTGAGAAGTACGGGGCCGTCCGGGAGGTGATCCTGAAGGAGCTGGCCGAGGCCACC
TGGTGTGGCATCTCCACCGACATGTGGAGGAGTGAGAATCAGAACCGCGCCTACGTCACGCTGGCCGCCC
ACTTCCTGGGCCTGGGCGCCCCCAACTGCCTGTCCATGGGCTCCCGCTGCCTGAAGACCTTCGAGGTGCC
CGAAGAGAACACGGCGGAGACCATCACGCGAGTGCTCTATGAGGTCTTCATCGAGTGGGGCATCAGCGCC
AAGGTCTTCGGGGCCACCACCAACTATGGCAAGGACATCGTGAAGGCGTGCTCCCTGCTGGACGTCGCAG
TGCACATGCCCTGCCTGGGCCACACCTTCAATGCCGGCATCCAGCAGGCCTTCCAGCTCCCGAAGCTGGG
GGCGCTGCTGTCGCGCTGCCGCAAACTGGTGGAGTACTTCCAGCAGTCTGCCGTGGCCATGTACATGCTC
TATGAGAAGCAGAAGCAGCAGAACGTGGCCCACTGCATGCTGGTGAGCAACCGCGTCTCCTGGTGGGGGA
GCACGCTGGCCATGCTGCAGCGCCTCAAGGAGCAGCAGTTCGTCATCGCCGGGGTCTTGGTGGAGGACAG
CAACAACCACCACCTCATGCTGGAGGCCAGCGAGTGGGCCACCATCGAGGGGCTGGTGGAGCTCCTGCAG
CCCTTCAAGCAGGTGGCCGAGATGCTGTCGGCCTCCAGGTACCCCACCATCAGCATGGTGAAGCCGCTGC
TGCACATGCTCCTGAACACCACGCTCAACATCAAGGAGACCGACTCCAAGGAGCTCAGCATGGCCAAGGA
GGTCATCGCCAAGGAGCTTTCCAAGACCTACCAGGAGACGCCCGAGATCGACATGTTTCTCAACGTGGCC
ACCTTCCTGGACCCCCGCTACAAGAGGCTGCCCTTCCTCTCCGCCTTCGAGCGGCAGCAGGTGGAGAATC
GCGTGGTGGAAGAGGCCAAGGGCCTGCTGGACAAGGTCAAAGACGGCGGCTACCGGCCGGCTGAGGACAA
GATCTTCCCGGTGCCCGAGGAGCCTCCCGTCAAGAAGCTCATGCGGACATCCACGCCGCCGCCCGCCAGC
GTCATCAACAACATGCTGGCCGAGATCTTCTGCCAGACAGGCGGCGTGGAGGACCAGGAAGAGTGGCATG
CCCAGGTGGTGGAGGAGCTGAGCAACTTCAAGTCCCAGAAGGTGCTTGGCCTCAACGAAGACCCCCTCAA
GTGGTGGTCAGACCGCCTGGCCCTCTTCCCCCTGCTGCCCAAGGTGCTGCAGAAGTACTGGTGCGTGACG
GCCACGCGCGTCGCCCCTGAGCGTCTCTTCGGATCCGCCGCCAACGTGGTCAGCGCCAAGAGGAACCGGC
TGGCTCCCGCGCACGTGGACGAGCAGGTGTTTCTGTATGAGAACGCCCGGAGTGGGGCAGAGGCGGAACC
CGAGGACCAGGACGAGGGGGAGTGGGGCCTGGACCAGGAGCAGGTGTTCTCCTTGGGGGATGGCGTCAGC
GGCGGTTTCTTTGGCATTAGGGACAGCAGCTTCCTGTAGTAATGAACTAGTCCGTAACTTGAAAGTATTT
CGATTTCTTGGCTTTATATATCTTGTGGAAAGGACGAAAATCTAAAGAAAGCTAATGGTCTACGCGTTAA
GTCGACAATCAACCTCTGGATTACAAAATTTGTGAAAGATTGACTGGTATTCTTAACTATGTTGCTCCTT
TTACGCTATGTGGATACGCTGCTTTAATGCCTTTGTATCATGCTATTGCTTCCCGTATGGCTTTCATTTT
CTCCTCCTTGTATAAATCCTGGTTGCTGTCTCTTTATGAGGAGTTGTGGCCCGTTGTCAGGCAACGTGGC
GTGGTGTGCACTGTGTTTGCTGACGCAACCCCCACTGGTTGGGGCATTGCCACCACCTGTCAGCTCCTTT
CCGGGACTTTCGCTTTCCCCCTCCCTATTGCCACGGCGGAACTCATCGCCGCCTGCCTTGCCCGCTGCTG
GACAGGGGCTCGGCTGTTGGGCACTGACAATTCCGTGGTGTTGTCGGGGAAATCATCGTCCTTTCCTTGG
CTGCTCGCCTGTGTTGCCACCTGGATTCTGCGCGGGACGTCCTTCTGCTACGTCCCTTCGGCCCTCAATC
CAGCGGACCTTCCTTCCCGCGGCCTGCTGCCGGCTCTGCGGCCTCTTCCGCGTCTTCGCCTTCGCCCTCA
GACGAGTCGGATCTCCCTTTGGGCCGCCTCCCCGCGTCGACTTTAAGACCAATGACTTACAAGGCAGCTG
TAGATCTTAGCCACTTTTTAAAAGAAAAGGGGGGACTGGAAGGGCTAATTCACTCCCAACGAAGACAAGA
TCTGCTTTTTGCTTGTACTGGGTCTCTCTGGTTAGACCAGATCTGAGCCTGGGAGCTCTCTGGCTAACTA
GGGAACCCACTGCTTAAGCCTCAATAAAGCTTGCCTTGAGTGCTTCAAGTAGTGTGTGCCCGTCTGTTGT
GTGACTCTGGTAACTAGAGATCCCTCAGACCCTTTTAGTCAGTGTGGAAAATCTCTAGCAGTACGTATAG
TAGTTCATGTCATCTTATTATTCAGTATTTATAACTTGCAAAGAAATGAATATCAGAGAGTGAGAGGAAC
TTGTTTATTGCAGCTTATAATGGTTACAAATAAAGCAATAGCATCACAAATTTCACAAATAAAGCATTTT
TTTCACTGCATTCTAGTTGTGGTTTGTCCAAACTCATCAATGTATCTTATCATGTCTGGCTCTAGCTATC
CCGCCCCTAACTCCGCCCATCCCGCCCCTAACTCCGCCCAGTTCCGCCCATTCTCCGCCCCATGGCTGAC
TAATTTTTTTTATTTATGCAGAGGCCGAGGCCGCCTCGGCCTCTGAGCTATTCCAGAAGTAGTGAGGAGG
CTTTTTTGGAGGCCTAGGGACGTACCCAATTCGCCCTATAGTGAGTCGTATTACGCGCGCTCACTGGCCG
TCGTTTTACAACGTCGTGACTGGGAAAACCCTGGCGTTACCCAACTTAATCGCCTTGCAGCACATCCCCC
TTTCGCCAGCTGGCGTAATAGCGAAGAGGCCCGCACCGATCGCCCTTCCCAACAGTTGCGCAGCCTGAAT
GGCGAATGGG
[124 nt withheld, positions 7781-7904]
C
[91 nt withheld, positions 7906-7996]
A
[49 nt withheld, positions 7998-8046]
CCTTTGACGTTGGAGTCCACGTTCTTT
[37 nt withheld, positions 8074-8110]
ACCCTATCTCGGTCTATTCTTTTGATTTATAAGGGATTTTGCCGATTTCGGCCTATTGGTTAAAAAATGA
GCTGATTTAACAAAAATTTAACGCGAATTTTAACAAAATATTAACGCTTACAATTTAGGTGGCACTTTTC
GGGGAAATGTGCGCGGAACCCCTATTTGTTTATTTTTCTAAATACATTCAAATATGTATCCGCTCATGAG
ACAATAACCCTGATAAATGCTTCAATAATATTGAAAAAGGAAGAGTATGAGTATTCAACATTTCCGTGTC
GCCCTTATTCCCTTTTTTGCGGCATTTTGCCTTCCTGTTTTTGCTCACCCAGAAACGCTGGTGAAAGTAA
AAGATGCTGAAGATCAGTTGGGTGCACGAGTGGGTTACATCGAACTGGATCTCAACAGCGGTAAGATCCT
TGAGAGTTTTCGCCCCGAAGAACGTTTTCCAATGATGAGCACTTTTAAAGTTCTGCTATGTGGCGCGGTA
TTATCCCGTATTGACGCCGGGCAAGAGCAACTCGGTCGCCGCATACACTATTCTCAGAATGACTTGGTTG
AGTACTCACCAGTCACAGAAAAGCATCTTACGGATGGCATGACAGTAAGAGAATTATGCAGTGCTGCCAT
AACCATGAGTGATAACACTGCGGCCAACTTACTTCTGACAACGATCGGAGGACCGAAGGAGCTAACCGCT
TTTTTGCACAACATGGGGGATCATGTAACTCGCCTTGATCGTTGGGAACCGGAGCTGAATGAAGCCATAC
CAAACGACGAGCGTGACACCACGATGCCTGTAGCAATGGCAACAACGTTGCGCAAACTATTAACTGGCGA
ACTACTTACTCTAGCTTCCCGGCAACAATTAATAGACTGGATGGAGGCGGATAAAGTTGCAGGACCACTT
CTGCGCTCGGCCCTTCCGGCTGGCTGGTTTATTGCTGATAAATCTGGAGCCGGTGAGCGTGGGTCTCGCG
GTATCATTGCAGCACTGGGGCCAGATGGTAAGCCCTCCCGTATCGTAGTTATCTACACGACGGGGAGTCA
GGCAACTATGGATGAACGAAATAGACAGATCGCTGAGATAGGTGCCTCACTGATTAAGCATTGGTAACTG
TCAGACCAAGTTTACTCATATATACTTTAGATTGATTTAAAACTTCATTTTTAATTTAAAAGGATCTAGG
TGAAGATCCTTTTTGATAATCTCATGACCAAAATCCCTTAACGTGAGTTTTCGTTCCACTGAGCGTCAGA
CCCCGTAGAAAAGATCAAAGGATCTTCTTGAGATCCTTTTTTTCTGCGCGTAATCTGCTGCTTGCAAACA
AAAAAACCACCGCTACCAGCGGTGGTTTGTTTGCCGGATCAAGAGCTACCAACTCTTTTTCCGAAGGTAA
CTGGCTTCAGCAGAGCGCAGATACCAAATACTGTTCTTCTAGTGTAGCCGTAGTTAGGCCACCACTTCAA
GAACTCTGTAGCACCGCCTACATACCTCGCTCTGCTAATCCTGTTACCAGTGGCTGCTGCCAGTGGCGAT
AAGTCGTGTCTTACCGGGTTGGACTCAAGACGATAGTTACCGGATAAGGCGCAGCGGTCGGGCTGAACGG
GGGGTTCGTGCACACAGCCCAGCTTGGAGCGAACGACCTACACCGAACTGAGATACCTACAGCGTGAGCT
ATGAGAAAGCGCCACGCTTCCCGAAGGGAGAAAGGCGGACAGGTATCCGGTAAGCGGCAGGGTCGGAACA
GGAGAGCGCACGAGGGAGCTTCCAGGGGGAAACGCCTGGTATCTTTATAGTCCTGTCGGGTTTCGCCACC
TCTGACTTGAGCGTCGATTTTTGTGATGCTCGTCAGGGGGGCGGAGCCTATGGAAAAACGCCAGCAACGC
GGCCTTTTTACGGTTCCTGGCCTTTTGCTGGCCTTTTGCTCACATGTTCTTTCCTGCGTTATCCCCTGAT
TCTGTGGATAACCGTATTACCGCCTTTGAGTGAGCTGATACCGCTCGCCGCAGCCGAACGACCGAGCGCA
GCGAGTCAGTGAGCGAGGAAGCGGAAGAGCGCCCAATACGCAAACCGCCTCTCCCCGCGCGTTGGCCGAT
TCATTAATGCAGCTGGCACGACAGGTTTCCCGACTGGAAAGCGGGCAGTGAGCGCAACGCAATTAATGTG
AGTTAGCTCACTCATTAGGCACCCCAGGCTTTACACTTTATGCTTCCGGCTCGTATGTTGTGTGGAATTG
TGAGCGGATAACAATTTCACACAGGAAACAGCTATGACCATGATTACGCCAAGCGCGCAATTAACCCTCA
CTAAAGGGAACAAAAGCTGGAGCTGCAAGC
