>Addgene plasmid #142438 | TFORF2664 | depositor partial sequence | sequence record 279452 | Insert
ACCGCCACCATGGAGAATAAAAGCCTGGAGAGCTCCCAGACAGACCTGAAGCTGGTGGCCCACCCCCGCG
CCAAGAGCAAGGTGTGGAAGTATTTCGGCTTCGACACCAACGCCGAGGGATGCATCCTGCAGTGGAAGAA
AATCTACTGCCGCATCTGCATGGCCCAGATCGCCTACTCCGGAAACACCTCCAACCTGTCCTACCACCTG
GAGAAGAACCACCCCGAGGAATTCTGCGAGTTCGTCAAGAGCAACACGGAGCAGATGCGTGAAGCCTTCG
CCACCGCCTTCTCCAAGCTGAAGCCCGAGTCGTCCCAGCAGCCCGGGCAGGACGCGCTGGCCGTCAAGGC
CGGCCACGGCTACGACAGCAAGAAGCAGCAGGAGCTGACGGCCGCCGTGCTGGGCCTCATCTGCGAGGGG
CTGTACCCAGCCTCCATCGTGGACGAGCCCACCTTCAAGGTGCTGCTGAAGACGGCCGACCCCCGGTATG
AGCTGCCCAGCCGGAAGTACATCTCTACCAAGGCCATCCCTGAGAAGTACGGGGCCGTCCGGGAGGTGAT
CCTGAAGGAGCTGGCCGAGGCCACCTGGTGTGGCATCTCCACCGACATGTGGAGGAGTGAGAATCAGAAC
CGCGCCTACGTCACGCTGGCCGCCCACTTCCTGGGCCTGGGCGCCCCCAACTGCCTGTCCATGGGCTCCC
GCTGCCTGAAGACCTTCGAGGTGCCCGAAGAGAACACGGCGGAGACCATCACGCGAGTGCTCTATGAGGT
CTTCATCGAGTGGGGCATCAGCGCCAAGGTCTTCGGGGCCACCACCAACTATGGCAAGGACATCGTGAAG
GCGTGCTCCCTGCTGGACGTCGCAGTGCACATGCCCTGCCTGGGCCACACCTTCAATGCCGGCATCCAGC
AGGCCTTCCAGCTCCCGAAGCTGGGGGCGCTGCTGTCGCGCTGCCGCAAACTGGTGGAGTACTTCCAGCA
GTCTGCCGTGGCCATGTACATGCTCTATGAGAAGCAGAAGCAGCAGAACGTGGCCCACTGCATGCTGGTG
AGCAACCGCGTCTCCTGGTGGGGGAGCACGCTGGCCATGCTGCAGCGCCTCAAGGAGCAGCAGTTCGTCA
TCGCCGGGGTCTTGGTGGAGGACAGCAACAACCACCACCTCATGCTGGAGGCCAGCGAGTGGGCCACCAT
CGAGGGGCTGGTGGAGCTCCTGCAGCCCTTCAAGCAGGTGGCCGAGATGCTGTCGGCCTCCAGGTACCCC
ACCATCAGCATGGTGAAGCCGCTGCTGCACATGCTCCTGAACACCACGCTCAACATCAAGGAGACCGACT
CCAAGGAGCTCAGCATGGCCAAGGAGGTCATCGCCAAGGAGCTTTCCAAGACCTACCAGGAGACGCCCGA
GATCGACATGTTTCTCAACGTGGCCACCTTCCTGGACCCCCGCTACAAGAGGCTGCCCTTCCTCTCCGCC
TTCGAGCGGCAGCAGGTGGAGAATCGCGTGGTGGAAGAGGCCAAGGGCCTGCTGGACAAGGTCAAAGACG
GCGGCTACCGGCCGGCTGAGGACAAGATCTTCCCGGTGCCCGAGGAGCCTCCCGTCAAGAAGCTCATGCG
GACATCCACGCCGCCGCCCGCCAGCGTCATCAACAACATGCTGGCCGAGATCTTCTGCCAGACAGGCGGC
GTGGAGGACCAGGAAGAGTGGCATGCCCAGGTGGTGGAGGAGCTGAGCAACTTCAAGTCCCAGAAGGTGC
TTGGCCTCAACGAAGACCCCCTCAAGTGGTGGTCAGACCGCCTGGCCCTCTTCCCCCTGCTGCCCAAGGT
GCTGCAGAAGTACTGGTGCGTGACGGCCACGCGCGTCGCCCCTGAGCGTCTCTTCGGATCCGCCGCCAAC
GTGGTCAGCGCCAAGAGGAACCGGCTGGCTCCCGCGCACGTGGACGAGCAGGTGTTTCTGTATGAGAACG
CCCGGAGTGGGGCAGAGGCGGAACCCGAGGACCAGGACGAGGGGGAGTGGGGCCTGGACCAGGAGCAGGT
GTTCTCCTTGGGGGATGGCGTCAGCGGCGGTTTCTTTGGCATTAGGGACAGCAGCTTCCTGTAGTAATGA
ACTAGTCCGTAACTTGAAAGTATTTCGATTTCTTGGCTTTATATATCTTGTGGAAAGGACGAAAATCTAA
AGAAAGCTAATGGTCT
