>Addgene plasmid #142438 | TFORF2664 | depositor partial sequence | sequence record 279453 | Barcode
AAATCTAAAGAAAGCTAATGGTCT
